>Addgene plasmid #148838 | pT7-MS2-HA-C1-DmBam-L17EM24EL28EV32E_AG | depositor full sequence | sequence record 291286 | Full Sequence
TAGTTATTAATAGTAATCAATTACGGGGTCATTAGTTCATAGCCCATATATGGAGTTCCGCGTTACATAA
CTTACGGTAAATGGCCCGCCTGGCTGACCGCCCAACGACCCCCGCCCATTGACGTCAATAATGACGTATG
TTCCCATAGTAACGCCAATAGGGACTTTCCATTGACGTCAATGGGTGGAGTATTTACGGTAAACTGCCCA
CTTGGCAGTACATCAAGTGTATCATATGCCAAGTACGCCCCCTATTGACGTCAATGACGGTAAATGGCCC
GCCTGGCATTATGCCCAGTACATGACCTTATGGGACTTTCCTACTTGGCAGTACATCTACGTATTAGTCA
TCGCTATTACCATGGTGATGCGGTTTTGGCAGTACATCAATGGGCGTGGATAGCGGTTTGACTCACGGGG
ATTTCCAAGTCTCCACCCCATTGACGTCAATGGGAGTTTGTTTTGGCACCAAAATCAACGGGACTTTCCA
AAATGTCGTAACAACTCCGCCCCATTGACGCAAATGGGCGGTAGGCGTGTACGGTGGGAGGTCTATATAA
GCAGAGCTCTCTGGCTAACTAGAGAACCCACTGCTTACTGGCTTATCGAAATTAATACGACTCACTATAG
GGAGACCCAAGCTCTAGCGCTACCGGTCGCCACCATGGCTTCTAACTTTACTCAGTTCGTTCTCGTCGAC
AATGGCGGAACTGGCGACGTGACTGTCGCCCCAAGCAACTTCGCTAACGGGGTCGCTGAATGGATCAGCT
CTAACTCGCGATCACAGGCTTACAAAGTAACCTGTAGCGTTCGTCAGAGCTCTGCGCAGAATCGCAAATA
CACCATCAAAGTCGAGGTGCCTAAAGTGGCAACCCAGACTGTTGGTGGTGAAGAGCTTCCTGTAGCCGGA
TGGAGATCTTACTTAAATATGGAACTAACCATTCCAATTTTCGCCACGAATTCCGACTGCGAGCTTATTG
TTAAGGCAATGCAAGGTCTCCTAAAAGATGGAAACCCGATTCCCTCGGCCATCGCGGCCAACTCCGGCAT
CTACGGAGGTGGAGGTGGATCTGGTGGATCTCCTCCACATATGGCTTACCCATACGATGTTCCAGATTAC
GCTCCTCCATCTCGAGCTCAAGCTTCGAATTCTGCAGTCGACGGTACCGCGGGCCCGGGATCTATGCTTA
ATGCACGTGACGTGTGTCCTGAGGGCAACGACGACCAGCAGGAAGACCACAATTTTAAGCAGGAAGAGGA
GCATGAAGCCTTAATGGAAGAAGGCAATGAAAACGAAGATCCGAGGAAAGCCACTTGTGAGTACGAGGAT
ACGAACGAAGATGGTGCAACCTGCACATCGGGCGTTTTATCCGAAATCCAGGAGAACTTCGGTAGACTCC
GGTTGTGTGACGTTACTGCACCACTCCTCGAATTCCACGGTTTGGATTGCTTGCAACAGATTCAAAAGCG
CTCGCGCCATTTTGCATTCGACGGTTCTCCGGCCAAGAAGTCGCGATCCGGAGGCGTGTTGGTCACCGGG
CCAAAGCAGAAGCAACTGCAGAAGGAAAATGTGTGGAACCGGAAGAGTAAAGGCTCTGCGTCCGCGGATA
ATATTGAGAAACTGCCCATAACTATTGAGAAACTGCATATGATTGGTCTGCACGGCGATTGCTTAGAGCA
CAACGCCGTGCTGCGTTTGATGAATCTGTTCAGATCCCTGCATGATCACCTGACCGCCGATTTGGGCTTC
TCGCGCCAAAACTCAATGCCCTCGGACTATCTGTTCGATATGCCGGTGAAGAGCACGATGCCTAAGAGCT
TGAATGTGCGCTACCAACTGCAGGTGCTGTGCACCAAAGTAGAGCGCTTCCTTGTCCAGCAGCGCCGCAC
CTTGGAGTCGAATCGCCACTTCGATTTCGAGAAATACGACGAGTGTGACAAGTTGCTTAAGGGTTTCGCA
TCCTATTTGGACAACTTCAAACTGCTTTTAAAGCCCAAAATGCGCAATCGAAACGGAAACTCGGGGAGCA
ATGCGGACAAGTTCCATACTCAGCGCATGGAGAGATTGCTAATTGGTCTGCGCGATTGGATCAAGGCTGC
GCATCTCAGTGTGCACGTATTTAACTGGGAAATGGATCTGGAGCACCGCTACTCCGGGGCCATGACCGAA
AGCCACAAGTCGTTGAACGAGCGGGCCATCCTTTTGTCCGGTGCCGAGCTAAGGGCGGCCGAAGCGCGTG
GAATCAGTGCGGAGGATCTGTTCATCGCCCAGAGATACAAACTGGGAGGTCCGATCTATTGCGTTCTGGA
GCAGCATGAGTTCCTCTCCGCTCTGATCGCCAATCCAGAGACCTATTTCCCGCCCAGTGTTGTCGCCATT
TGCGGGCCACAGAAGCTTGGCGCAGTGAGCATGGAGCAGCCGTCAGCGTCGGAGGAGGAGTTTGAGGAGA
CCGAGGAAGTGCCATCATCGCCACCTCGTCACACCGGACGTGTACCTCGCTTCAGAAGCTAAGGATCCAC
CGGATCTAGATAACTGATCATAATCAGCCATACCACATTTGTAGAGGTTTTACTTGCTTTAAAAAACCTC
CCACACCTCCCCCTGAACCTGAAACATAAAATGAATGCAATTGTTGTTGTTAACTTGTTTATTGCAGCTT
ATAATGGTTACAAATAAAGCAATAGCATCACAAATTTCACAAATAAAGCATTTTTTTCACTGCATTCTAG
TTGTGGTTTGTCCAAACTCATCAATGTATCTTAACGCGTAAATTGTAAGCGTTAATATTTTGTTAAAATT
CGCGTTAAATTTTTGTTAAATCAGCTCATTTTTTAACCAATAGGCCGAAATCGGCAAAATCCCTTATAAA
TCAAAAGAATAGACCGAGATAGGGT
[37 nt withheld, positions 2896-2932]
AAAGAACGTGGACTCCAACGTCAAAGG
[49 nt withheld, positions 2960-3008]
T
[91 nt withheld, positions 3010-3100]
G
[124 nt withheld, positions 3102-3225]
CAGGTGGCACTTTTCGGGGAAATGTGCGCGGAACCCCTATTTGTTTATTTTTCTAAATACATTCAAATAT
GTATCCGCTCATGAGACAATAACCCTGATAAATGCTTCAATAATATTGAAAAAGGAAGAGTCCTGAGGCG
GAAAGAACCAGCTGTGGAATGTGTGTCAGTTAGGGTGTGGAAAGTCCCCAGGCTCCCCAGCAGGCAGAAG
TATGCAAAGCATGCATCTCAATTAGTCAGCAACCAGGTGTGGAAAGTCCCCAGGCTCCCCAGCAGGCAGA
AGTATGCAAAGCATGCATCTCAATTAGTCAGCAACCATAGTCCCGCCCCTAACTCCGCCCATCCCGCCCC
TAACTCCGCCCAGTTCCGCCCATTCTCCGCCCCATGGCTGACTAATTTTTTTTATTTATGCAGAGGCCGA
GGCCGCCTCGGCCTCTGAGCTATTCCAGAAGTAGTGAGGAGGCTTTTTTGGAGGCCTAGGCTTTTGCAAA
GATCGATCAAGAGACAGGATGAGGATCGTTTCGCATGATTGAACAAGATGGATTGCACGCAGGTTCTCCG
GCCGCTTGGGTGGAGAGGCTATTCGGCTATGACTGGGCACAACAGACAATCGGCTGCTCTGATGCCGCCG
TGTTCCGGCTGTCAGCGCAGGGGCGCCCGGTTCTTTTTGTCAAGACCGACCTGTCCGGTGCCCTGAATGA
ACTGCAAGACGAGGCAGCGCGGCTATCGTGGCTGGCCACGACGGGCGTTCCTTGCGCAGCTGTGCTCGAC
GTTGTCACTGAAGCGGGAAGGGACTGGCTGCTATTGGGCGAAGTGCCGGGGCAGGATCTCCTGTCATCTC
ACCTTGCTCCTGCCGAGAAAGTATCCATCATGGCTGATGCAATGCGGCGGCTGCATACGCTTGATCCGGC
TACCTGCCCATTCGACCACCAAGCGAAACATCGCATCGAGCGAGCACGTACTCGGATGGAAGCCGGTCTT
GTCGATCAGGATGATCTGGACGAAGAGCATCAGGGGCTCGCGCCAGCCGAACTGTTCGCCAGGCTCAAGG
CGAGCATGCCCGACGGCGAGGATCTCGTCGTGACCCATGGCGATGCCTGCTTGCCGAATATCATGGTGGA
AAATGGCCGCTTTTCTGGATTCATCGACTGTGGCCGGCTGGGTGTGGCGGACCGCTATCAGGACATAGCG
TTGGCTACCCGTGATATTGCTGAAGAGCTTGGCGGCGAATGGGCTGACCGCTTCCTCGTGCTTTACGGTA
TCGCCGCTCCCGATTCGCAGCGCATCGCCTTCTATCGCCTTCTTGACGAGTTCTTCTGAGCGGGACTCTG
GGGTTCGAAATGACCGACCAAGCGACGCCCAACCTGCCATCACGAGATTTCGATTCCACCGCCGCCTTCT
ATGAAAGGTTGGGCTTCGGAATCGTTTTCCGGGACGCCGGCTGGATGATCCTCCAGCGCGGGGATCTCAT
GCTGGAGTTCTTCGCCCACCCTAGGGGGAGGCTAACTGAAACACGGAAGGAGACAATACCGGAAGGAACC
CGCGCTATGACGGCAATAAAAAGACAGAATAAAACGCACGGTGTTGGGTCGTTTGTTCATAAACGCGGGG
TTCGGTCCCAGGGCTGGCACTCTGTCGATACCCCACCGAGACCCCATTGGGGCCAATACGCCCGCGTTTC
TTCCTTTTCCCCACCCCACCCCCCAAGTTCGGGTGAAGGCCCAGGGCTCGCAGCCAACGTCGGGGCGGCA
GGCCCTGCCATAGCCTCAGGTTACTCATATATACTTTAGATTGATTTAAAACTTCATTTTTAATTTAAAA
GGATCTAGGTGAAGATCCTTTTTGATAATCTCATGACCAAAATCCCTTAACGTGAGTTTTCGTTCCACTG
AGCGTCAGACCCCGTAGAAAAGATCAAAGGATCTTCTTGAGATCCTTTTTTTCTGCGCGTAATCTGCTGC
TTGCAAACAAAAAAACCACCGCTACCAGCGGTGGTTTGTTTGCCGGATCAAGAGCTACCAACTCTTTTTC
CGAAGGTAACTGGCTTCAGCAGAGCGCAGATACCAAATACTGTCCTTCTAGTGTAGCCGTAGTTAGGCCA
CCACTTCAAGAACTCTGTAGCACCGCCTACATACCTCGCTCTGCTAATCCTGTTACCAGTGGCTGCTGCC
AGTGGCGATAAGTCGTGTCTTACCGGGTTGGACTCAAGACGATAGTTACCGGATAAGGCGCAGCGGTCGG
GCTGAACGGGGGGTTCGTGCACACAGCCCAGCTTGGAGCGAACGACCTACACCGAACTGAGATACCTACA
GCGTGAGCTATGAGAAAGCGCCACGCTTCCCGAAGGGAGAAAGGCGGACAGGTATCCGGTAAGCGGCAGG
GTCGGAACAGGAGAGCGCACGAGGGAGCTTCCAGGGGGAAACGCCTGGTATCTTTATAGTCCTGTCGGGT
TTCGCCACCTCTGACTTGAGCGTCGATTTTTGTGATGCTCGTCAGGGGGGCGGAGCCTATGGAAAAACGC
CAGCAACGCGGCCTTTTTACGGTTCCTGGCCTTTTGCTGGCCTTTTGCTCACATGTTCTTTCCTGCGTTA
TCCCCTGATTCTGTGGATAACCGTATTACCGCCATGCAT
Features (pLannotate 1.2.2; 18 found; start..end, strand, type, name):
     61..364     +  enhancer       CMV enhancer: human cytomegalovirus immediate early enhancer
    365..568     +  promoter       CMV promoter: human cytomegalovirus (CMV) immediate early promoter
    564..597     +  LTR            5' LTR (truncated) (fragment): truncated 5' long terminal repeat (LTR) from HIV-1
    613..631     +  promoter       T7 promoter: promoter for bacteriophage T7 RNA polymerase
    668..1054    +  CDS            MS2: bacteriophage MS2 coat protein binds to a specific stem-loop structure in the viral RNA (Peabody, 1993)
   1097..1123    +  CDS            3xHA (fragment): three tandem HA epitope tags
   1129..1182    +  misc_feature   MCS (fragment): multiple cloning site
   1184..2509    +  CDS            bam: BAM_DROME - Experimental evidence at protein level: Swiss-Prot protein existence level 1. Required to initiate both male and female gametogenesis. May regulate cystoblast cell divisions. From Drosophila melanogaster (Fruit fly).
   2535..2619    +  CDS            large T antigen (fragment): large T antigen from SV40 (simian virus 40)
   2642..2763    +  polyA_signal   SV40 poly(A) signal: SV40 polyadenylation signal
   2797..3225    -  rep_origin     f1 ori (sequence partly withheld): f1 bacteriophage origin of replication; arrow indicates direction of (+) strand synthesis
   3252..3356    +  promoter       AmpR promoter: bla
   3358..3715    +  promoter       SV40 promoter: SV40 enhancer and early promoter
   3750..4544    +  CDS            NeoR/KanR: aminoglycoside phosphotransferase from Tn5; aph(3')-II (or nptII); confers resistance to neomycin, kanamycin, and G418 (Geneticin®)
   4565..4717    +  CDS            ble (fragment): BLE_KLEPN - Experimental evidence at protein level: Swiss-Prot protein existence level 1. Binding protein with a strong affinity to the bleomycin family of antibiotics. Binds to CL990; an antimitotic-antibiotic compound. From Klebsiella pneumoniae.
   4776..4823    +  polyA_signal   HSV TK poly(A) signal: herpes simplex virus thymidine kinase polyadenylation signal (Cole and Stacy, 1985)
   4914..4930    -  polyA_signal   bGH poly(A) signal (fragment): bovine growth hormone polyadenylation signal
   5152..5740    +  rep_origin     ori: high-copy-number ColE1/pMB1/pBR322/pUC origin of replication
