[The description below was written by a language model from this plasmid's Addgene catalogue record and pLannotate feature annotations shown in this document.]
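Description:
pT7-MS2-HA-C1-DmBam-L17EM24EL28EV32E_AG is a 5,854 nt mammalian expression plasmid encoding a mutant form of the Drosophila melanogaster Bag-of-marbles (Bam) protein fused at its N-terminus to the bacteriophage MS2 coat protein and an HA epitope tag. The backbone is recorded as unknown. The annotated layout shows a CMV enhancer/promoter, a C1-style multiple cloning site downstream of the tag, an SV40 polyadenylation signal and an f1 origin. A NeoR/KanR cassette is driven by tandem bacterial (AmpR) and SV40 promoters and ends in an HSV TK poly(A) signal. The high-copy ColE1/pUC origin supports propagation in E. coli under kanamycin selection, and the same aminoglycoside phosphotransferase gene can confer G418 resistance in mammalian cells. Several short annotations (HIV-1 LTR, large T antigen, ble and bGH poly(A) fragments) are probably incidental matches to vector sequence rather than functional parts.

The CMV promoter drives the MS2–HA–Bam open reading frame in mammalian cells. A T7 promoter lies just upstream of the coding sequence and would also permit transcription by T7 RNA polymerase. The Bam insert carries four glutamate substitutions (L17E, M24E, L28E, V32E) near the N-terminus, plus an A239S change that the depositor describes as a natural variant. The MS2 coat protein binds a specific RNA stem-loop, so the fusion can be tethered to reporter mRNAs containing MS2 binding sites, and the HA tag allows detection or immunoprecipitation. The associated publication concerns the direct interaction of Bam with the CAF40 subunit of the CCR4-NOT complex in mRNA repression. This suggests the construct is a mutant for testing that interaction in tethering assays, although the record does not state the effect of the substitutions.
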