Addgene plasmid #148838: pT7-MS2-HA-C1-DmBam-L17EM24EL28EV32E_AG
Purpose: Mammalian Expression of DmBam-L17EM24EL28EV32E
Depositing lab: Elisa Izaurralde. Depositing organization: Max Planck Institute for Developmental Biology. Publication: Drosophila Bag-of-marbles directly interacts with the CAF40 subunit of the CCR4-NOT complex to elicit repression of mRNA targets. Sgromo A, Raisch T, Backhaus C, Keskeny C, Alva V, Weichenrieder O, Izaurralde E. RNA. 2018 Mar;24(3):381-395. doi: 10.1261/rna.064584.117. Epub 2017 Dec 18. PubMed 29255063.
Backbone
  Vector backbone: Unknown
  Vector type: Mammalian Expression
Growth in bacteria
  Bacterial resistance: Kanamycin, 50 μg/mL
  Growth temperature: 37°C
  Growth strain: DH5alpha
  Copy number: High Copy
Gene/Insert
  Gene/Insert name: DmBam-L17EM24EL28EV32E
  Species: D. melanogaster (fly)
  Mutation: one non silent mutation A239 to S, described as natural variant at UniProt.: P22745 (NCBI NM:057452.3).
  Entrez Gene: bam (a.k.a. Dmel_CG10422, BAM, Bam, Bam-C, BamC, BamF, CG10422, Dmel\CG10422, alpha, fs(3)neo61, ham)
  Cloning method: Unknown
Terms and licenses: Academic/Nonprofit Terms; Industry Terms: Not Available to Industry
Depositor comments: Plasmids from this collection were made available to the research community and donated after the lab closed. Please note that the sequence provided by the depositing laboratory may be theoretical/predicted or based on Sanger sequencing results. There may be discrepancies between sequencing results obtained by Addgene and the depositor sequence. If an Addgene verified sequence is not available, please contact before placing your order to request that our lab fully sequence the plasmid.
How to cite: pT7-MS2-HA-C1-DmBam-L17EM24EL28EV32E_AG was a gift from Elisa Izaurralde (Addgene plasmid # 148838 ; http://n2t.net/addgene:148838 ; RRID:Addgene_148838)
